>Addgene plasmid #177600 | pEcValRSH6 | addgene full sequence | sequence record 351532 | Addgene NGS Result
TTGAGGGGTTTTTTGCTGAAAGGAGGAACTATATCCGGATTGGCGAATGGG
[124 nt withheld, positions 52-175]
C
[91 nt withheld, positions 177-267]
A
[49 nt withheld, positions 269-317]
CCTTTGACGTTGGAGTCCACGTTCTTT
[37 nt withheld, positions 345-381]
ACCCTATCTCGGTCTATTCTTTTGATTTATAAGGGATTTTGCCGATTTCGGCCTATTGGTTAAAAAATGA
GCTGATTTAACAAAAATTTAACGCGAATTTTAACAAAATATTAACGCTTACAATTTAGGTGGCACTTTTC
GGGGAAATGTGCGCGGAACCCCTATTTGTTTATTTTTCTAAATACATTCAAATATGTATCCGCTCATGAG
ACAATAACCCTGATAAATGCTTCAATAATATTGAAAAAGGAAGAGTATGAGTATTCAACATTTCCGTGTC
GCCCTTATTCCCTTTTTTGCGGCATTTTGCCTTCCTGTTTTTGCTCACCCAGAAACGCTGGTGAAAGTAA
AAGATGCTGAAGATCAGTTGGGTGCACGAGTGGGTTACATCGAACTGGATCTCAACAGCGGTAAGATCCT
TGAGAGTTTTCGCCCCGAAGAACGTTTTCCAATGATGAGCACTTTTAAAGTTCTGCTATGTGGCGCGGTA
TTATCCCGTATTGACGCCGGGCAAGAGCAACTCGGTCGCCGCATACACTATTCTCAGAATGACTTGGTTG
AGTACTCACCAGTCACAGAAAAGCATCTTACGGATGGCATGACAGTAAGAGAATTATGCAGTGCTGCCAT
AACCATGAGTGATAACACTGCGGCCAACTTACTTCTGACAACGATCGGAGGACCGAAGGAGCTAACCGCT
TTTTTGCACAACATGGGGGATCATGTAACTCGCCTTGATCGTTGGGAACCGGAGCTGAATGAAGCCATAC
CAAACGACGAGCGTGACACCACGATGCCTGCAGCAATGGCAACAACGTTGCGCAAACTATTAACTGGCGA
ACTACTTACTCTAGCTTCCCGGCAACAATTAATAGACTGGATGGAGGCGGATAAAGTTGCAGGACCACTT
CTGCGCTCGGCCCTTCCGGCTGGCTGGTTTATTGCTGATAAATCTGGAGCCGGTGAGCGTGGGTCTCGCG
GTATCATTGCAGCACTGGGGCCAGATGGTAAGCCCTCCCGTATCGTAGTTATCTACACGACGGGGAGTCA
GGCAACTATGGATGAACGAAATAGACAGATCGCTGAGATAGGTGCCTCACTGATTAAGCATTGGTAACTG
TCAGACCAAGTTTACTCATATATACTTTAGATTGATTTAAAACTTCATTTTTAATTTAAAAGGATCTAGG
TGAAGATCCTTTTTGATAATCTCATGACCAAAATCCCTTAACGTGAGTTTTCGTTCCACTGAGCGTCAGA
CCCCGTAGAAAAGATCAAAGGATCTTCTTGAGATCCTTTTTTTCTGCGCGTAATCTGCTGCTTGCAAACA
AAAAAACCACCGCTACCAGCGGTGGTTTGTTTGCCGGATCAAGAGCTACCAACTCTTTTTCCGAAGGTAA
CTGGCTTCAGCAGAGCGCAGATACCAAATACTGTCCTTCTAGTGTAGCCGTAGTTAGGCCACCACTTCAA
GAACTCTGTAGCACCGCCTACATACCTCGCTCTGCTAATCCTGTTACCAGTGGCTGCTGCCAGTGGCGAT
AAGTCGTGTCTTACCGGGTTGGACTCAAGACGATAGTTACCGGATAAGGCGCAGCGGTCGGGCTGAACGG
GGGGTTCGTGCACACAGCCCAGCTTGGAGCGAACGACCTACACCGAACTGAGATACCTACAGCGTGAGCT
ATGAGAAAGCGCCACGCTTCCCGAAGGGAGAAAGGCGGACAGGTATCCGGTAAGCGGCAGGGTCGGAACA
GGAGAGCGCACGAGGGAGCTTCCAGGGGGAAACGCCTGGTATCTTTATAGTCCTGTCGGGTTTCGCCACC
TCTGACTTGAGCGTCGATTTTTGTGATGCTCGTCAGGGGGGCGGAGCCTATGGAAAAACGCCAGCAACGC
GGCCTTTTTACGGTTCCTGGCCTTTTGCTGGCCTTTTGCTCACATGTTCTTTCCTGCGTTATCCCCTGAT
TCTGTGGATAACCGTATTACCGCCTTTGAGTGAGCTGATACCGCTCGCCGCAGCCGAACGACCGAGCGCA
GCGAGTCAGTGAGCGAGGAAGCGGAAGAGCGCCTGATGCGGTATTTTCTCCTTACGCATCTGTGCGGTAT
TTCACACCGCAATGGTGCACTCTCAGTACAATCTGCTCTGATGCCGCATAGTTAAGCCAGTATACACTCC
GCTATCGCTACGTGACTGGGTCATGGCTGCGCCCCGACACCCGCCAACACCCGCTGACGCGCCCTGACGG
GCTTGTCTGCTCCCGGCATCCGCTTACAGACAAGCTGTGACCGTCTCCGGGAGCTGCATGTGTCAGAGGT
TTTCACCGTCATCACCGAAACGCGCGAGGCAGCTGCGGTAAAGCTCATCAGCGTGGTCGTGAAGCGATTC
ACAGATGTCTGCCTGTTCATCCGCGTCCAGCTCGTTGAGTTTCTCCAGAAGCGTTAATGTCTGGCTTCTG
ATAAAGCGGGCCATGTTAAGGGCGGTTTTTTCCTGTTTGGTCACTGATGCCTCCGTGTAAGGGGGATTTC
TGTTCATGGGGGTAATGATACCGATGAAACGAGAGAGGATGCTCACGATACGGGTTACTGATGATGAACA
TGCCCGGTTACTGGAACGTTGTGAGGGTAAACAACTGGCGGTATGGATGCGGCGGGACCAGAGAAAAATC
ACTCAGGGTCAATGCCAGCGCTTCGTTAATACAGATGTAGGTGTTCCACAGGGTAGCCAGCAGCATCCTG
CGATGCAGATCCGGAACATAATGGTGCAGGGCGCTGACTTCCGCGTTTCCAGACTTTACGAAACACGGAA
ACCGAAGACCATTCATGTTGTTGCTCAGGTCGCAGACGTTTTGCAGCAGCAGTCGCTTCACGTTCGCTCG
CGTATCGGTGATTCATTCTGCTAACCAGTAAGGCAACCCCGCCAGCCTAGCCGGGTCCTCAACGACAGGA
GCACGATCATGCGCACCCGTGGGGCCGCCATGCCGGCGATAATGGCCTGCTTCTCGCCGAAACGTTTGGT
GGCGGGACCAGTGACGAAGGCTTGAGCGAGGGCGTGCAAGATTCCGAATACCGCAAGCGACAGGCCGATC
ATCGTCGCGCTCCAGCGAAAGCGGTCCTCGCCGAAAATGACCCAGAGCGCTGCCGGCACCTGTCCTACGA
GTTGCATGATAAAGAAGACAGTCATAAGTGCGGCGACGATAGTCATGCCCCGCGCCCACCGGAAGGAGCT
GACTGGGTTGAAGGCTCTCAAGGGCATCGGTCGAGATCCCGGTGCCTAATGAGTGAGCTAACTTACATTA
ATTGCGTTGCGCTCACTGCCCGCTTTCCAGTCGGGAAACCTGTCGTGCCAGCTGCATTAATGAATCGGCC
AACGCGCGGGGAGAGGCGGTTTGCGTATTGGGCGCCAGGGTGGTTTTTCTTTTCACCAGTGAGACGGGCA
ACAGCTGATTGCCCTTCACCGCCTGGCCCTGAGAGAGTTGCAGCAAGCGGTCCACGCTGGTTTGCCCCAG
CAGGCGAAAATCCTGTTTGATGGTGGTTAACGGCGGGATATAACATGAGCTGTCTTCGGTATCGTCGTAT
CCCACTACCGAGATATCCGCACCAACGCGCAGCCCGGACTCGGTAATGGCGCGCATTGCGCCCAGCGCCA
TCTGATCGTTGGCAACCAGCATCGCAGTGGGAACGATGCCCTCATTCAGCATTTGCATGGTTTGTTGAAA
ACCGGACATGGCACTCCAGTCGCCTTCCCGTTCCGCTATCGGCTGAATTTGATTGCGAGTGAGATATTTA
TGCCAGCCAGCCAGACGCAGACGCGCCGAGACAGAACTTAATGGGCCCGCTAACAGCGCGATTTGCTGGT
GACCCAATGCGACCAGATGCTCCACGCCCAGTCGCGTACCGTCTTCATGGGAGAAAATAATACTGTTGAT
GGGTGTCTGGTCAGAGACATCAAGAAATAACGCCGGAACATTAGTGCAGGCAGCTTCCACAGCAATGGCA
TCCTGGTCATCCAGCGGATAGTTAATGATCAGCCCACTGACGCGTTGCGCGAGAAGATTGTGCACCGCCG
CTTTACAGGCTTCGACGCCGCTTCGTTCTACCATCGACACCACCACGCTGGCACCCAGTTGATCGGCGCG
AGATTTAATCGCCGCGACAATTTGCGACGGCGCGTGCAGGGCCAGACTGGAGGTGGCAACGCCAATCAGC
AACGACTGTTTGCCCGCCAGTTGTTGTGCCACGCGGTTGGGAATGTAATTCAGCTCCGCCATCGCCGCTT
CCACTTTTTCCCGCGTTTTCGCAGAAACGTGGCTGGCCTGGTTCACCACGCGGGAAACGGTCTGATAAGA
GACACCGGCATACTCTGCGACATCGTATAACGTTACTGGTTTCACATTCACCACCCTGAATTGACTCTCT
TCCGGGCGCTATCATGCCATACCGCGAAAGGTTTTGCGCCATTCGATGGTGTCCGGGATCTCGACGCTCT
CCCTTATGCGACTCCTGCATTAGGAAGCAGCCCAGTAGTAGGTTGAGGCCGTTGAGCACCGCCGCCGCAA
GGAATGGTGCATGCAAGGAGATGGCGCCCAACAGTCCCCCGGCCACGGGGCCTGCCACCATACCCACGCC
GAAACAAGCGCTCATGAGCCCGAAGTGGCGAGCCCGATCTTCCCCATCGGTGATGTCGGCGATATAGGCG
CCAGCAACCGCACCTGTGGCGCCGGTGATGCCGGCCACGATGCGTCCGGCGTAGAGGATCGAGATCTCGA
TCCCGCGAAATTAATACGACTCACTATAGGGGAATTGTGAGCGGATAACAATTCCCCTCTAGAAATAATT
TTGTTTAACTTTAAGAAGGAGATATAAGGATGGAAAAGACATATAACCCACAAGATATCGAACAGCCGCT
TTACGAGCACTGGGAAAAGCAGGGCTACTTTAAGCCTAATGGCGATGAAAGCCAGGAAAGTTTCTGCATC
ATGATCCCGCCGCCGAACGTCACCGGCAGTTTGCATATGGGTCACGCCTTCCAGCAAACCATCATGGATA
CCATGATCCGCTATCAGCGCATGCAGGGCAAAAACACCCTGTGGCAGGTCGGTACTGACCACGCCGGGAT
CGCTACCCAGATGGTCGTTGAGCGCAAGATTGCCGCAGAAGAAGGTAAAACCCGTCACGACTACGGCCGC
GAAGCTTTCATCGACAAAATCTGGGAATGGAAAGCGGAATCTGGCGGCACCATTACCCGTCAGATGCGCC
GTCTCGGCAACTCCGTCGACTGGGAGCGTGAACGCTTCACCATGGACGAAGGCCTGTCCAATGCGGTGAA
AGAAGTTTTCGTTCGTCTGTATAAAGAAGACCTGATTTACCGTGGCAAACGCCTGGTAAACTGGGATCCG
AAACTGCGCACCGCTATCTCTGACCTGGAAGTCGAAAACCGCGAATCGAAAGGTTCGATGTGGCACATCC
GCTATCCGCTGGCTGACGGTGCGAAAACCGCAGACGGTAAAGATTATCTGGTGGTCGCGACTACCCGTCC
AGAAACCCTGCTGGGCGATACTGGCGTAGCCGTTAACCCGGAAGATCCGCGTTACAAAGATCTGATTGGC
AAATATGTCATTCTGCCGCTGGTTAACCGTCGTATTCCGATCGTTGGCGACGAACACGCCGACATGGAAA
AAGGCACCGGCTGCGTGAAAATCACTCCGGCGCACGACTTTAACGACTATGAAGTGGGTAAACGTCACGC
CCTGCCGATGATCAACATCCTGACCTTTGACGGCGATATCCGTGAAAGCGCCCAGGTGTTCGATACCAAA
GGTAACGAATCTGACGTTTATTCCAGCGAAATCCCTGCAGAGTTCCAGAAACTGGAGCGTTTTGCTGCAC
GTAAAGCAGTCGTTGCCGCAGTTGACGCGCTTGGCCTGCTGGAAGAAATTAAACCGCACGACCTGACCGT
TCCTTACGGCGACCGTGGCGGCGTAGTTATCGAACCAATGCTGACCGACCAGTGGTACGTGCGTGCCGAT
GTCCTGGCGAAACCGGCGGTTGAAGCGGTTGAGAACGGCGACATTCAGTTCGTACCGAAGCAGTACGAAA
ACATGTACTTCTCCTGGATGCGCGATATTCAGGACTGGTGTATCTCTCGTCAGTTGTGGTGGGGTCACCG
TATCCCGGCATGGTATGACGAAGCGGGTAACGTTTATGTTGGCCGCAACGAAGACGAAGTGCGTAAAGAA
AATAACCTCGGTGCTGATGTTGTCCTGCGTCAGGACGAAGACGTTCTCGATACCTGGTTCTCTTCTGCGC
TGTGGACCTTCTCTACCCTTGGCTGGCCGGAAAATACCGACGCCCTGCGTCAGTTCCACCCAACCAGCGT
GATGGTATCTGGTTTCGACATCATTTTCTTCTGGATTGCCCGCATGATCATGATGACCATGCACTTCATC
AAAGATGAAAATGGCAAACCGCAGGTGCCGTTCCACACCGTTTACATGACCGGCCTGATTCGTGATGACG
AAGGCCAGAAGATGTCCAAATCCAAGGGTAACGTTATCGACCCACTGGATATGGTTGACGGTATTTCGCT
GCCAGAACTGCTGGAAAAACGTACCGGCAATATGATGCAGCCGCAGCTGGCGGACAAAATCCGTAAGCGC
ACCGAGAAGCAGTTCCCGAACGGTATTGAGCCGCACGGTACTGACGCGCTGCGCTTCACCCTGGCGGCGC
TGGCGTCTACCGGTCGTGACATCAACTGGGATATGAAGCGTCTGGAAGGTTACCGTAACTTCTGTAACAA
GCTGTGGAACGCCAGCCGCTTTGTGCTGATGAACACAGAAGGTCAGGATTGCGGCTTCAACGGCGGCGAA
ATGACGCTGTCGCTGGCGGACCGCTGGATTCTGGCGGAGTTCAACCAGACCATCAAAGCGTACCGCGAAG
CGCTGGACAGCTTCCGCTTCGATATCGCCGCAGGCATTCTGTATGAGTTCACCTGGAACCAGTTCTGTGA
CTGGTATCTCGAGCTGACCAAGCCGGTAATGAACGGTGGCACCGAAGCAGAACTGCGCGGTACTCGCCAT
ACGCTGGTGACTGTACTGGAAGGTCTGCTGCGCCTCGCGCATCCGATCATTCCGTTCATCACCGAAACCA
TCTGGCAGCGTGTGAAAGTACTTTGCGGTATCACTGCCGACACCATCATGCTGCAGCCGTTCCCGCAGTA
CGATGCATCTCAGGTTGATGAAGCCGCACTGGCCGACACCGAATGGCTGAAACAGGCGATCGTTGCGGTA
CGTAACATCCGTGCAGAAATGAACATCGCGCCGGGCAAACCGCTGGAGCTGCTGCTGCGTGGTTGCAGCG
CGGATGCAGAACGTCGCGTAAATGAAAACCGTGGCTTCCTGCAAACCCTGGCGCGTCTGGAAAGTATCAC
CGTGCTGCCTGCCGATGACAAAGGTCCGGTTTCCGTTACGAAGATCATCGACGGTGCAGAGCTGCTGATC
CCGATGGCTGGCCTCATCAACAAAGAAGATGAGCTGGCGCGTCTGGCGAAAGAAGTGGCGAAGATTGAAG
GTGAAATCAGCCGTATCGAGAACAAACTGGCGAACGAAGGCTTTGTCGCCCGCGCACCGGAAGCGGTCAT
CGCGAAAGAGCGTGAGAAGCTGGAAGGCTATGCGGAAGCGAAAGCGAAACTGATTGAACAGCAGGCTGTT
ATCGCCGCGCTGCACCATCACCATCATCACTGAGATCCGGCTGCTAACAAAGCCCGAAAGGAAGCTGAGT
TGGCTGCTGCCACCGCTGAGCAATAACTAGCATAACCCCTTGGGGCCTCTAAACGGGTC
Features (pLannotate 1.2.2; 18 found; start..end, strand, type, name):
     52..480     +  rep_origin     f1 ori (sequence partly withheld): f1 bacteriophage origin of replication; arrow indicates direction of (+) strand synthesis
    533..637     +  promoter       AmpR promoter: bla
    638..1498    +  CDS            AmpR: β-lactamase; bla; confers resistance to ampicillin, carbenicillin, and related antibiotics
   1669..2257    +  rep_origin     ori: high-copy-number ColE1/pMB1/pBR322/pUC origin of replication
   2443..2582    -  misc_feature   bom: basis of mobility region from pBR322
   2684..2875    -  CDS            rop: Rop protein, which maintains plasmids at low copy number; rop
   2892..3272    +  CDS            YPB1_ECOLX: Protein predicted: Swiss-Prot protein existence level 4. From Escherichia coli.
   3344..3635    -  CDS            TcR (fragment): tetracycline efflux protein; tet; confers resistance to tetracycline
   3650..3671    -  protein_bind   CAP binding site: CAP binding activates transcription in the presence of cAMP. E. coli catabolite activator protein
   3684..4766    -  CDS            lacI: lac repressor; lacI; The lac repressor binds to the lac operator to inhibit transcription in E. coli. This inhibition can be relieved by adding lactose or isopropyl-β-D-thiogalactopyranoside (IPTG).
   4767..4844    -  promoter       lacI promoter: lacI
   4852..5131    -  CDS            TcR (fragment): tetracycline efflux protein; tet; confers resistance to tetracycline
   5153..5171    +  promoter       T7 promoter: promoter for bacteriophage T7 RNA polymerase
   5172..5196    +  protein_bind   lac operator: The lac repressor binds to the lac operator to inhibit transcription in E. coli. This inhibition can be relieved by adding lactose or isopropyl-β-D-thiogalactopyranoside (IPTG). lac repressor encoded by lacI
   5211..5233    +  RBS            RBS: efficient ribosome binding site from bacteriophage T7 gene 10 (Olins and Rangwala, 1989)
   5241..8087    +  CDS            valS: SYV_ECOLI - Experimental evidence at protein level: Swiss-Prot protein existence level 1. Catalyzes the attachment of valine to tRNA(Val). As ValRS can inadvertently accommodate and process structurally similar amino acids such as threonine, to avoid such errors, it has a 'posttransfer' editing activity that hydrolyzes mischarged Thr-tRNA(Val) in a tRNA- dependent manner. From Escherichia coli (strain K12).
   8121..8170    +  CDS            SET1 (fragment): solubility-enhancement tag derived from T7 phage gene 10B
   8178..15      +  terminator     T7 terminator (across the origin): transcription terminator for bacteriophage T7 RNA polymerase
