[The description below was written by a language model from this plasmid's Addgene catalogue record and pLannotate feature annotations shown in this document.]
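Description:
pEcValRSH6 is a bacterial expression plasmid built on the pJL-H6 backbone that produces Escherichia coli valyl-tRNA synthetase (ValRS, the valS gene product) with a C-terminal hexahistidine tag supplied by the backbone. The annotated sequence (about 8.2 kb) has the layout of a pET-style, pBR322-derived vector. It carries a ColE1/pMB1-type origin with the neighbouring bom and rop elements, an f1 phage origin, and a β-lactamase gene under its own promoter for ampicillin selection. Residual tetracycline-resistance fragments flank the lacI cassette and appear to be nonfunctional remnants of the parent backbone. The catalogue lists the plasmid as high copy, although rop is normally associated with lower copy number.

The expression cassette consists of a T7 promoter followed directly by a lac operator, the strong ribosome binding site from T7 gene 10, the valS open reading frame, and a T7 terminator that spans the sequence numbering origin. The plasmid-borne lacI gene, driven by its own promoter, supplies repressor that keeps the cassette silent until IPTG or lactose is added. Transcription requires a host that provides T7 RNA polymerase. The insert was introduced by ligation-independent cloning. The automated annotation does not call out the His tag as a separate feature. It does mark a short fragment resembling a T7 gene 10B-derived solubility tag between the end of valS and the terminator, which may simply be a match to vector-derived sequence in that region.

ValRS charges tRNA(Val) with valine and edits mischarged Thr-tRNA(Val). The stated purpose is expression of the His-tagged enzyme in E. coli, and such a tag typically allows purification by metal-affinity chromatography. The record does not state any downstream application.
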