Addgene plasmid #177600: pEcValRSH6
Purpose: Expresses His tagged ValRS in Escherichia coli cells
Depositing lab: Kambiz Hamadani. Depositing organization: California State University, San Marcos.
Backbone
  Vector backbone: pJL-H6
  Vector type: Bacterial Expression
Growth in bacteria
  Bacterial resistance: Ampicillin, 100 μg/mL
  Growth temperature: 37°C
  Growth strain: DH5alpha
  Copy number: High Copy
Gene/Insert
  Gene/Insert name: Valine tRNA Synthetase
  Species: Escherichia coli
  Entrez Gene: valS (a.k.a. b4258, ECK4251, JW4215, val-act)
  Tag / fusion protein: Hexahistidine (C terminal on backbone)
  Cloning method: Ligation Independent Cloning
Terms and licenses: Academic/Nonprofit Terms; Industry Terms: Not Available to Industry
How to cite: pEcValRSH6 was a gift from Kambiz Hamadani (Addgene plasmid # 177600 ; http://n2t.net/addgene:177600 ; RRID:Addgene_177600)
