>Addgene plasmid #177600 | pEcValRSH6 | depositor partial sequence | sequence record 344501 | E. coli Valine tRNA Synthetase cDNA insert
ATGGAAAAGACATATAACCCACAAGATATCGAACAGCCGCTTTACGAGCACTGGGAAAAGCAGGGCTACT
TTAAGCCTAATGGCGATGAAAGCCAGGAAAGTTTCTGCATCATGATCCCGCCGCCGAACGTCACCGGCAG
TTTGCATATGGGTCACGCCTTCCAGCAAACCATCATGGATACCATGATCCGCTATCAGCGCATGCAGGGC
AAAAACACCCTGTGGCAGGTCGGTACTGACCACGCCGGGATCGCTACCCAGATGGTCGTTGAGCGCAAGA
TTGCCGCAGAAGAAGGTAAAACCCGTCACGACTACGGCCGCGAAGCTTTCATCGACAAAATCTGGGAATG
GAAAGCGGAATCTGGCGGCACCATTACCCGTCAGATGCGCCGTCTCGGCAACTCCGTCGACTGGGAGCGT
GAACGCTTCACCATGGACGAAGGCCTGTCCAATGCGGTGAAAGAAGTTTTCGTTCGTCTGTATAAAGAAG
ACCTGATTTACCGTGGCAAACGCCTGGTAAACTGGGATCCGAAACTGCGCACCGCTATCTCTGACCTGGA
AGTCGAAAACCGCGAATCGAAAGGTTCGATGTGGCACATCCGCTATCCGCTGGCTGACGGTGCGAAAACC
GCAGACGGTAAAGATTATCTGGTGGTCGCGACTACCCGTCCAGAAACCCTGCTGGGCGATACTGGCGTAG
CCGTTAACCCGGAAGATCCGCGTTACAAAGATCTGATTGGCAAATATGTCATTCTGCCGCTGGTTAACCG
TCGTATTCCGATCGTTGGCGACGAACACGCCGACATGGAAAAAGGCACCGGCTGCGTGAAAATCACTCCG
GCGCACGACTTTAACGACTATGAAGTGGGTAAACGTCACGCCCTGCCGATGATCAACATCCTGACCTTTG
ACGGCGATATCCGTGAAAGCGCCCAGGTGTTCGATACCAAAGGTAACGAATCTGACGTTTATTCCAGCGA
AATCCCTGCAGAGTTCCAGAAACTGGAGCGTTTTGCTGCACGTAAAGCAGTCGTTGCCGCAGTTGACGCG
CTTGGCCTGCTGGAAGAAATTAAACCGCACGACCTGACCGTTCCTTACGGCGACCGTGGCGGCGTAGTTA
TCGAACCAATGCTGACCGACCAGTGGTACGTGCGTGCCGATGTCCTGGCGAAACCGGCGGTTGAAGCGGT
TGAGAACGGCGACATTCAGTTCGTACCGAAGCAGTACGAAAACATGTACTTCTCCTGGATGCGCGATATT
CAGGACTGGTGTATCTCTCGTCAGTTGTGGTGGGGTCACCGTATCCCGGCATGGTATGACGAAGCGGGTA
ACGTTTATGTTGGCCGCAACGAAGACGAAGTGCGTAAAGAAAATAACCTCGGTGCTGATGTTGTCCTGCG
TCAGGACGAAGACGTTCTCGATACCTGGTTCTCTTCTGCGCTGTGGACCTTCTCTACCCTTGGCTGGCCG
GAAAATACCGACGCCCTGCGTCAGTTCCACCCAACCAGCGTGATGGTATCTGGTTTCGACATCATTTTCT
TCTGGATTGCCCGCATGATCATGATGACCATGCACTTCATCAAAGATGAAAATGGCAAACCGCAGGTGCC
GTTCCACACCGTTTACATGACCGGCCTGATTCGTGATGACGAAGGCCAGAAGATGTCCAAATCCAAGGGT
AACGTTATCGACCCACTGGATATGGTTGACGGTATTTCGCTGCCAGAACTGCTGGAAAAACGTACCGGCA
ATATGATGCAGCCGCAGCTGGCGGACAAAATCCGTAAGCGCACCGAGAAGCAGTTCCCGAACGGTATTGA
GCCGCACGGTACTGACGCGCTGCGCTTCACCCTGGCGGCGCTGGCGTCTACCGGTCGTGACATCAACTGG
GATATGAAGCGTCTGGAAGGTTACCGTAACTTCTGTAACAAGCTGTGGAACGCCAGCCGCTTTGTGCTGA
TGAACACAGAAGGTCAGGATTGCGGCTTCAACGGCGGCGAAATGACGCTGTCGCTGGCGGACCGCTGGAT
TCTGGCGGAGTTCAACCAGACCATCAAAGCGTACCGCGAAGCGCTGGACAGCTTCCGCTTCGATATCGCC
GCAGGCATTCTGTATGAGTTCACCTGGAACCAGTTCTGTGACTGGTATCTCGAGCTGACCAAGCCGGTAA
TGAACGGTGGCACCGAAGCAGAACTGCGCGGTACTCGCCATACGCTGGTGACTGTACTGGAAGGTCTGCT
GCGCCTCGCGCATCCGATCATTCCGTTCATCACCGAAACCATCTGGCAGCGTGTGAAAGTACTTTGCGGT
ATCACTGCCGACACCATCATGCTGCAGCCGTTCCCGCAGTACGATGCATCTCAGGTTGATGAAGCCGCAC
TGGCCGACACCGAATGGCTGAAACAGGCGATCGTTGCGGTACGTAACATCCGTGCAGAAATGAACATCGC
GCCGGGCAAACCGCTGGAGCTGCTGCTGCGTGGTTGCAGCGCGGATGCAGAACGTCGCGTAAATGAAAAC
CGTGGCTTCCTGCAAACCCTGGCGCGTCTGGAAAGTATCACCGTGCTGCCTGCCGATGACAAAGGTCCGG
TTTCCGTTACGAAGATCATCGACGGTGCAGAGCTGCTGATCCCGATGGCTGGCCTCATCAACAAAGAAGA
TGAGCTGGCGCGTCTGGCGAAAGAAGTGGCGAAGATTGAAGGTGAAATCAGCCGTATCGAGAACAAACTG
GCGAACGAAGGCTTTGTCGCCCGCGCACCGGAAGCGGTCATCGCGAAAGAGCGTGAGAAGCTGGAAGGCT
ATGCGGAAGCGAAAGCGAAACTGATTGAACAGCAGGCTGTTATCGCCGCGCTGTAA
